Addgene plasmid #225437: pDGB3_alpha1_CBS-att-OCS-BeYDVRep-RepA-tNos (GB4643)
Purpose: Transcriptional unit for the copper and PhiC31 regulated expression of BeYDV Rep/RepA.
Depositing lab: Diego Orzaez. Depositing organization: Instituto de Biologia Molecular y Celular de Plantas. Publication: CuBe: a geminivirus-based copper-regulated expression system suitable for post-harvest activation. Garcia-Perez E, Vazquez-Vilar M, Lozano-Duran R, Orzaez D. Plant Biotechnol J. 2025 Jan;23(1):141-155. doi: 10.1111/pbi.14485. Epub 2024 Oct 22. PubMed 39435699.
Backbone
  Vector backbone: pDGB3_alpha2
  Backbone manufacturer: self-made
  Vector type: Synthetic Biology
Growth in bacteria
  Bacterial resistance: Kanamycin, 50 μg/mL
  Growth temperature: 37°C
  Growth strain: DH5alpha
  Copy number: High Copy
Gene/Insert
  Gene/Insert name: CBS-att-OCS-BeYDVRep/RepA-tNos
  Species: Synthetic
  Insert size (bp): 2732
  Mutation: BsaI and BsmBI sites removed
  Cloning method: Restriction Enzyme; 5′ cloning site BsaI (destroyed during cloning); 3′ cloning site BsaI (destroyed during cloning)
  Sequencing primers: 5′ ggtggcaggatatattgtgg; 3′ cgcccttttaaatatccgatt
Terms and licenses: Academic/Nonprofit Terms; Industry Terms: Not Available to Industry
Depositor comments: Compatible with GoldenBraid; insert can be released with BsmbI. Please visit https://doi.org/10.1101/2024.04.30.591823 for bioRxiv preprint.
How to cite: pDGB3_alpha1_CBS-att-OCS-BeYDVRep-RepA-tNos (GB4643) was a gift from Diego Orzaez (Addgene plasmid # 225437 ; http://n2t.net/addgene:225437 ; RRID:Addgene_225437)
