[The description below was written by a language model from this plasmid's Addgene catalogue record and pLannotate feature annotations shown in this document.]
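Description:
pDGB3_alpha1_CBS-att-OCS-BeYDVRep-RepA-tNos (GB4643) is a GoldenBraid-compatible plant binary vector of about 9.1 kb carrying a single synthetic transcriptional unit for conditional expression of the Bean yellow dwarf virus (BeYDV) replication proteins Rep/RepA. The backbone carries nopaline-type left and right T-DNA border repeats. It also has the pVS1 replication and stability functions (oriV, RepA, StaA) for maintenance in Agrobacterium, a high-copy ColE1/pUC-type origin with a pBR322 bom region for propagation in E. coli, and a kanamycin resistance gene for bacterial selection. The construct name refers to the alpha1 vector, whereas the catalogue backbone field lists pDGB3_alpha2; the record does not resolve this discrepancy.

The 2.7 kb insert was assembled via BsaI sites that were destroyed on cloning. Internal BsaI and BsmBI sites were removed, so the unit can be released with BsmBI for further GoldenBraid assembly. It begins with four tandem copper-binding site repeats, annotated as fragments of the yeast CUP1 promoter, which make transcription copper-responsive. The copper-sensing transcription factor they would require is not encoded on this plasmid, and the record does not identify the minimal promoter downstream of the repeats. Between these elements and the coding sequence lies an octopine synthase terminator flanked by φC31 attP and attB sites. This layout suggests a transcriptional stop that φC31 integrase can excise, so that expression needs both recombinase activity and copper. The BeYDV Rep/RepA coding region follows; only RepA is annotated in the feature table. A nopaline synthase terminator closes the unit.

Rep/RepA drives replication of geminiviral replicons. The associated work describes a copper-regulated geminivirus-based plant expression system suited to post-harvest activation, in which this unit supplies tightly gated replicase.
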