Features (pLannotate 1.2.2; 20 found; start..end, strand, type, name):
     17..62      +  promoter       CUP1 promoter (fragment): S. cerevisiae CUP1; inducible metallothionein promoter, regulated by Cu2+
     63..106     +  promoter       CUP1 promoter (fragment): S. cerevisiae CUP1; inducible metallothionein promoter, regulated by Cu2+
    107..150     +  promoter       CUP1 promoter (fragment): S. cerevisiae CUP1; inducible metallothionein promoter, regulated by Cu2+
    153..198     +  promoter       CUP1 promoter (fragment): S. cerevisiae CUP1; inducible metallothionein promoter, regulated by Cu2+
    315..361     +  protein_bind   phage φC31 attP (fragment): attachment site of phage φC31 phage φC31 integrase
    362..1068    +  terminator     OCS terminator: octopine synthase terminator
   1077..1110    +  protein_bind   attB: minimal attB site for the φC31 integrase (Groth et al., 2000) phage φC31 integrase
   1163..2038    +  CDS            REPA_BEYDV: Experimental evidence at protein level: Swiss-Prot protein existence level 1. Implicated in enhancement of V-sense gene expression. Acts a an inhibitor of C-sense gene transcription. From Bean yellow dwarf virus (BeYDV).
   2277..2529    +  terminator     NOS terminator: nopaline synthase terminator and poly(A) signal
   2650..2737    +  promoter       AmpR promoter (fragment): bla
   2770..2794    +  misc_feature   RB T-DNA repeat: right border repeat from nopaline C58 T-DNA
   3134..3535    +  CDS            Y4CG_SINFN (fragment): Protein inferred from homology: Swiss-Prot protein existence level 3. From Sinorhizobium fredii (strain NBRC 101917 / NGR234).
   4095..4724    +  CDS            pVS1 StaA: stability protein from the Pseudomonas plasmid pVS1 (Heeb et al., 2000)
   5153..6226    +  CDS            pVS1 RepA: replication protein from the Pseudomonas plasmid pVS1 (Heeb et al., 2000)
   6292..6486    +  rep_origin     pVS1 oriV: origin of replication for the Pseudomonas plasmid pVS1 (Heeb et al., 2000)
   6689..6728    +  CDS            rop (fragment): Rop protein, which maintains plasmids at low copy number; rop
   6830..6970    +  misc_feature   bom: basis of mobility region from pBR322
   7156..7744    -  rep_origin     ori: high-copy-number ColE1/pMB1/pBR322/pUC origin of replication
   7832..8647    -  CDS            KanR: aminoglycoside phosphotransferase; aph(3')-Ia; confers resistance to kanamycin in bacteria or G418 (Geneticin®) in eukaryotes
   9080..9104    +  misc_feature   LB T-DNA repeat: left border repeat from nopaline C58 T-DNA
>Addgene plasmid #225437 | pDGB3_alpha1_CBS-att-OCS-BeYDVRep-RepA-tNos (GB4643) | addgene full sequence | sequence record 447734 | Addgene NGS Result
GGAGAGTGGTCTTGGGAGAGCGATGCGTCTTTTCCGATGAACCGTTCCAGCAAAAAAGACTAAGCGATGC
GTCTTTTCCGCTGAACCGTTCCAGCAAAAAAGACTAAGCGATGCGTCTTTTCCGCTGAACCGTTCCAGCA
AAAAAGACTAGGAGAGCGATGCGTCTTTTCCGCTGAACCGTTCCAGCAAAAAAGACTATCCCGTCCTAAT
ACCTCTACGTGCAAGCAGTATAAAAACAAAATACATAAACATAACTAAAATCTCATATCGTTGTAATTGT
CATATACTAGTGGTAATTAAGTCCAGTTACACTTGTGCCCCAACTGGGGTAACCTTTGAGTTCTCTCAGT
TGGGGGCGTAGCTGCTTTAATGAGATATGCGAGAAGCCTATGATCGCATGATATTTGCTTTCAATTCTGT
TGTGCACGTTGTAAAAAACCTGAGCATGTGTAGCTCAGATCCTTACCGCCGGTTTCGGTTCATTCTAATG
AATATATCACCGTTACTATCGTATTTTTATGAATAATATTCTCCGTTCAATTTACTGATTGTACCCTACT
ACTTATATGTACAATATTAAAATGAAAACAATATATTGTGCTGAATAGGTTTATAGCGACATCTATGATA
GAGCGCCACAATAACAAACAATTGCGTTTTATTATTACAAATCCAATTTTAAAAAAAGCGGCAGAACCGG
TCAAACCTAAAAGACTGATTACATAAATCTTATTCAAATTTCAAAAGTGCCCCAGGGGCTAGTATCTACG
ACACACCGAGCGGCGAACTAATAACGCTCACTGAAGGGAACTCCGGTTCCCCGCCGGCGCGCATGGGTGA
GATTCCTTGAAGTTGAGTATTGGCCGTCCGCTCTACCGAAAGTTACGGGCACCATTCAACCCGGTCCAGC
ACGGCGGCCGGGTAACCGACTTGCTGCCCCGAGAATTATGCAGCATTTTTTTGGTGTATGTGGGCCCCAA
ATGAAGTGCAGGTCAAACCTTGACAGTGACGACAAATCGTTGGGCGGGTCCAGGGCGAATTTTGCGACAA
CATGTCGAGGCTCAGCAGCGGTGCGGGTGCCAGGGCGTGCCCTTGGGCTCCCCGGGCGCGTACTCCACAA
GGTTAAATTTGCTGACTCTTTTTTACCTTTCATTTCTGAAAAATGCCTTCTGCTAGTAAGAACTTCAGAC
TCCAATCTAAATATGTTTTCCTTACCTATCCCAAGTGCTCATCTCAAAGAGATGATTTATTCCAGTTTCT
CTGGGAGAAACTCACACCTTTTCTTATTTTCTTCCTTGGTGTTGCTTCTGAGCTTCATCAAGATGGCACT
ACCCACTATCATGCTCTTCTCCAGCTTGATAAAAAACCTTGTATTAGGGATCCTTCTTTTTTCGATTTTG
AAGGAAATCACCCTAATATCCAGCCAGCTAGAAACTCTAAACAAGTCCTTGATTACATATCAAAGGACGG
AGATATTAAAACCAGAGGAGATTTCCGAGATCATAAGGTTTCTCCTCGCAAATCTGACGCACGATGGAGA
ACTATTATCCAGACTGCAACGTCTAAGGAGGAATATCTTGACATGATCAAGGAAGAATTCCCTCATGAAT
GGGCAACAAAGCTTCAATGGCTGGAATATTCAGCCAACAAATTATTCCCTCCACAACCTGAACCGTATGT
GTCGCCCTTCACAGAATCAGATCTTCGCTGCCACGAAGATCTACACTCCTGGAGGGAAACCCATCTATAC
CATGTAAGCATAGACGCTTATACTTACATACATCCTGTCTCATACCAACAAGCTCAATCTGACCTTGAAT
GGATGGCCGATTTAACCAGGACAATGGAAGGAATGGAATCCGACACCCCAGCCTCTACATCTGCGGACCA
ACTCGTACCGGAAAGACCACCTGGGCTAGAAGTCTCGGACGACACAACTATTGGAACGGTACCATCGATT
TCACCAACTACGATGAACACGCCACCTATAATATCATCGACGACATCCCCTTCAAGTTCGTCCCATTGTG
GAAGCAATTAATAGGTTGCCAGTCTGATTTCACTGTCAACCCTAAATATGGAAAAAAGAAGAAAATAAAA
GGTGGGATCCCTTCTATAATTCTTTGCAATCCTGACGAAGACTGGATGTTATCAATGACAAGTCAACAGA
AGGATTACTTTAAAGATAATTGCGTCACCCACTACATGTGTGACGGGGAGACTTTTTTTGCTCGGGAATC
GTCGAGTCACTGAGCTTGGAATGGATCTTCGATCCCGATCGTTCAAACATTTGGCAATAAAGTTTCTTAA
GATTGAATCCTGTTGCCGGTCTTGCGACGATTATCATATAATTTCTGTTGAATTACGTTAAGCATGTAAT
AATTAACATGTAATGCATGACGTTATTTATGAGATGGGTTTTTATGATTAGAGTCCCGCAATTATACATT
TAATACGCGATAGAAAACAAAATATAGCGCGCAAACTAGGATAAATTATCGCGCGCGGTGTCATCTATGT
TACTAGATCGGGAATTGCCAAGCTAATTCTTGAAGACGAAAGGGCCTCGTGATACGCCTATTTTTATAGG
TTAATGTCATGATAATAATGGTTTCTTAGACGTCAGGTGGCACTTTTCGGGGAAATGTGCGCGGAACCCC
TATTTGTTTATTTTTCTAAATACATTCAAATATGTATCCGCTCATGAGACAATAACCCTGATAAATGCTT
CAATAATGGGACCGACTCGCGCTGTCATGAGACGAATTCTGACAGGATATATTGGCGGGTAAACCTAAGA
GAAAAGAGCGTTTATTAGAATAATCGGATATTTAAAAGGGCGTGAAAAGGTTTATCCGTTCGTCCATTTG
TATGTGCATGCCAACCACAGGGTTCCCCTCGGGATCAAAGTACTTTGATCCAACCCCTCCGCTGCTATAG
TGCAGTCGGCTTCTGACGTTCAGTGCAGCCGTCATCTGAAAACGACATGTCGCACAAGTCCTAAGTTACG
CGACAGGCTGCCGCCCTGCCCTTTTCCTGGCGTTTTCTTGTCGCGTGTTTTAGTCGCATAAAGTAGAATA
CTTGCGACTAGAACCGGAGACATTACGCCATGAACAAGAGCGCCGCCGCTGGCCTGCTGGGCTATGCCCG
CGTCAGCACCGACGACCAGGACTTGACCAACCAACGGGCCGAACTGCACGCGGCCGGCTGCACCAAGCTG
TTTTCCGAGAAGATCACCGGCACCAGGCGCGACCGCCCGGAGCTGGCCAGGATGCTTGACCACCTACGCC
CTGGCGACGTTGTGACAGTGACCAGGCTAGACCGCCTGGCCCGCAGCACCCGCGACCTACTGGACATTGC
CGAGCGCATCCAGGAGGCCGGCGCGGGCCTGCGTAGCCTGGCAGAGCCGTGGGCCGACACCACCACGCCG
GCCGGCCGCATGGTGTTGACCGTGTTCGCCGGCATTGCCGAGTTCGAGCGTTCCCTAATCATCGACCGCA
CCCGGAGCGGGCGCGAGGCCGCCAAGGCCCGAGGCGTGAAGTTTGGCCCCCGCCCTACCCTCACCCCGGC
ACAGATCGCGCACGCCCGCGAGCTGATCGACCAGGAAGGCCGCACCGTGAAAGAGGCGGCTGCACTGCTT
GGCGTGCATCGCTCGACCCTGTACCGCGCACTTGAGCGCAGCGAGGAAGTGACGCCCACCGAGGCCAGGC
GGCGCGGTGCCTTCCGTGAGGACGCATTGACCGAGGCCGACGCCCTGGCGGCCGCCGAGAATGAACGCCA
AGAGGAACAAGCATGAAACCGCACCAGGACGGCCAGGACGAACCGTTTTTCATTACCGAAGAGATCGAGG
CGGAGATGATCGCGGCCGGGTACGTGTTCGAGCCGCCCGCGCACCTCTCAACCGTGCGGCTGCATGAAAT
CCTGGCCGGTTTGTCTGATGCCAAGCTGGCGGCCTGGCCGGCCAGCTTGGCCGCTGAAGAAACCGAGCGC
CGCCGTCTAAAAAGGTGATGTGTATTTGAGTAAAACAGCTTGCGTCATGCGGTCGCTGCGTATATGATGC
GATGAGTAAATAAACAAATACGCAAGGGGAACGCATGAAGGTTATCGCTGTACTTAACCAGAAAGGCGGG
TCAGGCAAGACGACCATCGCAACCCATCTAGCCCGCGCCCTGCAACTCGCCGGGGCCGATGTTCTGTTAG
TCGATTCCGATCCCCAGGGCAGTGCCCGCGATTGGGCGGCCGTGCGGGAAGATCAACCGCTAACCGTTGT
CGGCATCGACCGCCCGACGATTGACCGCGACGTGAAGGCCATCGGCCGGCGCGACTTCGTAGTGATCGAC
GGAGCGCCCCAGGCGGCGGACTTGGCTGTGTCCGCGATCAAGGCAGCCGACTTCGTGCTGATTCCGGTGC
AGCCAAGCCCTTACGACATATGGGCCACCGCCGACCTGGTGGAGCTGGTTAAGCAGCGCATTGAGGTCAC
GGATGGAAGGCTACAAGCGGCCTTTGTCGTGTCGCGGGCGATCAAAGGCACGCGCATCGGCGGTGAGGTT
GCCGAGGCGCTGGCCGGGTACGAGCTGCCCATTCTTGAGTCCCGTATCACGCAGCGCGTGAGCTACCCAG
GCACTGCCGCCGCCGGCACAACCGTTCTTGAATCAGAACCCGAGGGCGACGCTGCCCGCGAGGTCCAGGC
GCTGGCCGCTGAAATTAAATCAAAACTCATTTGAGTTAATGAGGTAAAGAGAAAATGAGCAAAAGCACAA
ACACGCTAAGTGCCGGCCGTCCGAGCGCACGCAGCAGCAAGGCTGCAACGTTGGCCAGCCTGGCAGACAC
GCCAGCCATGAAGCGGGTCAACTTTCAGTTGCCGGCGGAGGATCACACCAAGCTGAAGATGTACGCGGTA
CGCCAAGGCAAGACCATTACCGAGCTGCTATCTGAATACATCGCGCAGCTACCAGAGTAAATGAGCAAAT
GAATAAATGAGTAGATGAATTTTAGCGGCTAAAGGAGGCGGCATGGAAAATCAAGAACAACCAGGCACCG
ACGCCGTGGAATGCCCCATGTGTGGAGGAACGGGCGGTTGGCCAGGCGTAAGCGGCTGGGTTGCCTGCCG
GCCCTGCAATGGCACTGGAACCCCCAAGCCCGAGGAATCGGCGTGAGCGGTCGCAAACCATCCGGCCCGG
TACAAATCGGCGCGGCGCTGGGTGATGACCTGGTGGAGAAGTTGAAGGCCGCGCAGGCCGCCCAGCGGCA
ACGCATCGAGGCAGAAGCACGCCCCGGTGAATCGTGGCAAGCGGCCGCTGATCGAATCCGCAAAGAATCC
CGGCAACCGCCGGCAGCCGGTGCGCCGTCGATTAGGAAGCCGCCCAAGGGCGACGAGCAACCAGATTTTT
TCGTTCCGATGCTCTATGACGTGGGCACCCGCGATAGTCGCAGCATCATGGACGTGGCCGTTTTCCGTCT
GTCGAAGCGTGACCGACGAGCTGGCGAGGTGATCCGCTACGAGCTTCCAGACGGGCACGTAGAGGTTTCC
GCAGGGCCGGCCGGCATGGCCAGTGTGTGGGATTACGACCTGGTACTGATGGCGGTTTCCCATCTAACCG
AATCCATGAACCGATACCGGGAAGGGAAGGGAGACAAGCCCGGCCGCGTGTTCCGTCCACACGTTGCGGA
CGTACTCAAGTTCTGCCGGCGAGCCGATGGCGGAAAGCAGAAAGACGACCTGGTAGAAACCTGCATTCGG
TTAAACACCACGCACGTTGCCATGCAGCGTACGAAGAAGGCCAAGAACGGCCGCCTGGTGACGGTATCCG
AGGGTGAAGCCTTGATTAGCCGCTACAAGATCGTAAAGAGCGAAACCGGGCGGCCGGAGTACATCGAGAT
CGAGCTAGCTGATTGGATGTACCGCGAGATCACAGAAGGCAAGAACCCGGACGTGCTGACGGTTCACCCC
GATTACTTTTTGATCGATCCCGGCATCGGCCGTTTTCTCTACCGCCTGGCACGCCGCGCCGCAGGCAAGG
CAGAAGCCAGATGGTTGTTCAAGACGATCTACGAACGCAGTGGCAGCGCCGGAGAGTTCAAGAAGTTCTG
TTTCACCGTGCGCAAGCTGATCGGGTCAAATGACCTGCCGGAGTACGATTTGAAGGAGGAGGCGGGGCAG
GCTGGCCCGATCCTAGTCATGCGCTACCGCAACCTGATCGAGGGCGAAGCATCCGCCGGTTCCTAATGTA
CGGAGCAGATGCTAGGGCAAATTGCCCTAGCAGGGGAAAAAGGTCGAAAAGGACTCTTTCCTGTGGATAG
CACGTACATTGGGAACCCAAAGCCGTACATTGGGAACCGGAACCCGTACATTGGGAACCCAAAGCCGTAC
ATTGGGAACCGGTCACACATGTAAGTGACTGATATAAAAGAGAAAAAAGGCGATTTTTCCGCCTAAAACT
CTTTAAAACTTATTAAAACTCTTAAAACCCGCCTGGCCTGTGCATAACTGTCTGGCCAGCGCACAGCCGA
AGAGCTGCAAAAAGCGCCTACCCTTCGGTCGCTGCGCTCCCTACGCCCCGCCGCTTCGCGTCGGCCTATC
GCGGCCGCTGGCCGCTCAAAAATGGCTGGCCTACGGCCAGGCAATCTACCAGGGCGCGGACAAGCCGCGC
CGTCGCCACTCGACCGCCGGCGCCCACATCAAGGCACCCTGCCTCGCGCGTTTCGGTGATGACGGTGAAA
ACCTCTGACACATGCAGCTCCCGGTGACGGTCACAGCTTGTCTGTAAGCGGATGCCGGGAGCAGACAAGC
CCGTCAGGGCGCGTCAGCGGGTGTTGGCGGGTGTCGGGGCGCAGCCATGACCCAGTCACGTAGCGATAGC
GGAGTGTATACTGGCTTAACTATGCGGCATCAGAGCAGATTGTACTGAGAGTGCACCATATGCGGTGTGA
AATACCGCACAGATGCGTAAGGAGAAAATACCGCATCAGGCGCTCTTCCGCTTCCTCGCTCACTGACTCG
CTGCGCTCGGTCGTTCGGCTGCGGCGAGCGGTATCAGCTCACTCAAAGGCGGTAATACGGTTATCCACAG
AATCAGGGGATAACGCAGGAAAGAACATGTGAGCAAAAGGCCAGCAAAAGGCCAGGAACCGTAAAAAGGC
CGCGTTGCTGGCGTTTTTCCATAGGCTCCGCCCCCCTGACGAGCATCACAAAAATCGACGCTCAAGTCAG
AGGTGGCGAAACCCGACAGGACTATAAAGATACCAGGCGTTTCCCCCTGGAAGCTCCCTCGTGCGCTCTC
CTGTTCCGACCCTGCCGCTTACCGGATACCTGTCCGCCTTTCTCCCTTCGGGAAGCGTGGCGCTTTCTCA
TAGCTCACGCTGTAGGTATCTCAGTTCGGTGTAGGTCGTTCGCTCCAAGCTGGGCTGTGTGCACGAACCC
CCCGTTCAGCCCGACCGCTGCGCCTTATCCGGTAACTATCGTCTTGAGTCCAACCCGGTAAGACACGACT
TATCGCCACTGGCAGCAGCCACTGGTAACAGGATTAGCAGAGCGAGGTATGTAGGCGGTGCTACAGAGTT
CTTGAAGTGGTGGCCTAACTACGGCTACACTAGAAGGACAGTATTTGGTATCTGCGCTCTGCTGAAGCCA
GTTACCTTCGGAAAAAGAGTTGGTAGCTCTTGATCCGGCAAACAAACCACCGCTGGTAGCGGTGGTTTTT
TTGTTTGCAAGCAGCAGATTACGCGCAGAAAAAAAGGATCTCAAGAAGATCCTTTGATCTTTTCTACGGG
GTCTGACGCTCAGTGGAACGAAAACTCACGTTAAGGGATTTTGGTCATGCATTCTAGGTGATTAGAAAAA
CTCATCGAGCATCAAATGAAACTGCAATTTATTCATATCAGGATTATCAATACCATATTTTTGAAAAAGC
CGTTTCTGTAATGAAGGAGAAAACTCACCGAGGCAGTTCCATAGGATGGCAAGATCCTGGTATCGGTCTG
CGATTCCGACTCGTCCAACATCAATACAACCTATTAATTTCCCCTCGTCAAAAATAAGGTTATCAAGTGA
GAAATCACCATGAGTGACGACTGAATCCGGTGAGAATGGCAAAAGTTTATGCATTTCTTTCCAGACTTGT
TCAACAGGCCAGCCATTACGCTCGTCATCAAAATCACTCGCATCAACCAAACCGTTATTCATTCGTGATT
GCGCCTGAGCGAGTCGAAATACGCGATCGCTGTTAAAAGGACAATTACAAACAGGAATCGAATGCAACCG
GCGCAGGAACACTGCCAGCGCATCAACAATATTTTCACCTGAATCAGGATATTCTTCTAATACCTGGAAT
GCTGTTTTCCCTGGGATCGCAGTGGTGAGTAACCATGCATCATCAGGAGTACGGATAAAATGCTTGATGG
TCGGAAGAGGCATAAATTCCGTCAGCCAGTTTAGTCTGACCATCTCATCTGTAACATCATTGGCAACGCT
ACCTTTGCCATGTTTCAGAAACAACTCTGGCGCATCGGGCTTCCCATACAATCGGTAGATTGTCGCACCT
GATTGCCCGACATTATCGCGAGCCCATTTATACCCATATAAATCAGCATCCATGTTGGAATTTAATCGCG
GCCTTGAGCAAGACGTTTCCCGTTGAATATGGCTCATAACAGAACTTATTATTTCCTTCCTCTTTTCTAC
AGTATTTAAAGATACCCCAAGAAGCTAATTATAACAAGACGAACTCCAATTCACTGTTCCTTGCATTCTA
AAACCTTAAATACCAGAAAACAGCTTTTTCAAAGTTGTTTTCAAAGTTGGCGTATAACATAGTATCGACG
GAGCCGATTTTGAAACCGCGGTGATCACAGGCAGCAACGCTCTGTCATCGTTACAATCAACATGCTACCC
TCCGCGAGATCATCCGTGTTTCAAACCCGGCAGCTTAGTTGCCGTTCTTCCGAATAGCATCGGTAACATG
AGCAAAGTCTGCCGCCTTACAACGGCTCTCCCGCTGACGCCGTCCCGGACTGATGGGCTGCCTGTATCGA
GTGGTGATTTTGTGCCGAGCTGCCGGTCGGGGAGCTGTTGGCTGGCTGGTGGCAGGATATATTGTGGTGT
AAACATAACGAATTCGTCTCA
